Addgene plasmid #124675: OVA-miSFIT-8-G
Purpose: Tuning expression of cytosolic Ovalbumin coupled to EGFP
Depositing lab: Tudor Fulga. Publication: Precise tuning of gene expression levels in mammalian cells. Michaels YS, Barnkob MB, Barbosa H, Baeumler TA, Thompson MK, Andre V, Colin-York H, Fritzsche M, Gileadi U, Sheppard HM, Knapp DJHF, Milne TA, Cerundolo V, Fulga TA. Nat Commun. 2019 Feb 18;10(1):818. doi: 10.1038/s41467-019-08777-y. PubMed 30778069.
Backbone
  Vector backbone: AB.pCCL.sin.cPPT.GFP.miR-17-3p.sensor.PGK.dNGFR.WPRE
  Backbone manufacturer: Addgene: 85866
  Vector type: Mammalian Expression
Growth in bacteria
  Bacterial resistance: Ampicillin, 100 μg/mL
  Growth temperature: 37°C
  Growth strain: NEB Stable
  Copy number: Unknown
Gene/Insert
  Gene/Insert name: Cyto-Ovalbumin
  Species: G. gallus (chicken)
  Mutation: Truncated OVA for cytoplasmic expression
  Promoter: minimal CMV
  Cloning method: Restriction Enzyme; 5′ cloning site Unknown (unknown if destroyed)
Terms and licenses: Academic/Nonprofit Terms; Industry Terms: Not Available to Industry
Depositor comments: Bi-directional expression vector driving OVA-T2A-EGFP under control of a miR-17 MRE with NGFR as an internal control
How to cite: OVA-miSFIT-8-G was a gift from Tudor Fulga (Addgene plasmid # 124675 ; http://n2t.net/addgene:124675 ; RRID:Addgene_124675)
