[The description below was written by a language model from this plasmid's Addgene catalogue record and pLannotate feature annotations shown in this document.]
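Description:
OVA-miSFIT-8-G is a third-generation, self-inactivating HIV-1 lentiviral transfer plasmid built on a pCCL.sin.cPPT bidirectional miR-17 sensor backbone and catalogued as a mammalian expression vector. It is propagated in E. coli through a high-copy ColE1/pUC origin with ampicillin selection (AmpR). An f1 origin, an SV40 origin and residual lac/T7/T3 cloning-vector elements are also annotated. The viral frame consists of a CMV enhancer/promoter fused to a truncated 5' LTR, the Ψ packaging signal with a gag fragment, RRE, cPPT/CTS, WPRE and a ΔU3 3' LTR. Genomic RNA can therefore be made Tat-independently in packaging cells, and the integrated provirus lacks LTR promoter activity.

The payload is a bidirectional expression unit centred on the human PGK promoter placed back to back with a minimal CMV promoter. In one direction, PGK drives a truncated human NGFR (dNGFR), a surface marker followed by the WPRE, which serves as an internal control for transduction and expression. In the opposite direction, the minimal CMV promoter drives a truncated chicken ovalbumin designed for cytoplasmic rather than secreted expression. According to the depositor, this is linked through a T2A peptide to EGFP, so that fluorescence reports antigen level, and the transcript ends at an SV40 poly(A) signal.

This transcript carries a miR-17 microRNA response element, although the feature table does not annotate the MRE or the T2A. In the miSFIT approach, variant response elements set the degree of repression by endogenous miR-17. The record does not define what "8-G" specifies, though the name presumably denotes one such variant. The construct is intended for tuning cytosolic OVA-EGFP expression to a defined level relative to the NGFR control.
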