Features (pLannotate 1.2.2; 36 found; start..end, strand, type, name):
      1..589     -  rep_origin     ori: high-copy-number ColE1/pMB1/pBR322/pUC origin of replication
    760..1620    -  CDS            AmpR: β-lactamase; bla; confers resistance to ampicillin, carbenicillin, and related antibiotics
   1621..1725    -  promoter       AmpR promoter: bla
   1778..2206    -  rep_origin     f1 ori (sequence partly withheld): f1 bacteriophage origin of replication; arrow indicates direction of (+) strand synthesis
   2211..2366    -  CDS            lacZα (fragment): LacZα fragment of β-galactosidase; lacZ fragment
   2374..2392    +  promoter       T7 promoter: promoter for bacteriophage T7 RNA polymerase
   2413..2548    -  rep_origin     SV40 ori: SV40 origin of replication
   2588..2709    -  polyA_signal   SV40 poly(A) signal: SV40 polyadenylation signal
   2781..3014    -  LTR            3' LTR (ΔU3): self-inactivating 3' long terminal repeat (LTR) from HIV-1
   3016..3084    -  CDS            nef (fragment): NEF_HV1Z2 - Experimental evidence at protein level: Swiss-Prot protein existence level 1. Extracellular Nef protein targets CD4(+) T-lymphocytes for apoptosis by interacting with CXCR4 surface receptors. From Human immunodeficiency virus type 1 group M subtype D (isolate Z2/CDC-Z34) (HIV-1).
   3101..3689    -  misc_feature   WPRE: woodchuck hepatitis virus posttranscriptional regulatory element
   3703..3721    -  misc_feature   MCS (fragment): pUC18/19 multiple cloning site
   3724..4551    -  CDS            NGFR (fragment): TNR16_HUMAN - Also known as TNFRSF16. Experimental evidence at protein level: Swiss-Prot protein existence level 1. Low affinity receptor which can bind to NGF, BDNF, NTF3, and NTF4. Forms a heterodimeric receptor with SORCS2 that binds the precursor forms of NGF, BDNF and NTF3 with high affinity, and has much lower affinity for mature NGF and BDNF (PubMed:24908487). Plays an important role in differentiation and survival of specific neuronal populations during development (By similarity). Can mediate cell survival as well as cell death of neural cells. Plays a role in the inactivation of RHOA
   4666..4690    -  misc_feature   MCS (fragment): pBluescript multiple cloning site
   4693..5203    -  promoter       hPGK promoter: human phosphoglycerate kinase 1 promoter
   5206..5229    +  misc_feature   MCS (fragment): pBluescript multiple cloning site
   5231..5269    +  promoter       minimal CMV promoter: human cytomegalovirus (CMV) immediate early promoter
   5361..6374    +  CDS            ovalbumin (fragment): chicken ovalbumin
   6444..7157    +  CDS            EGFP: EGFP is a basic (constitutively fluorescent) green fluorescent protein published in 1996, derived from Aequorea victoria. It is reported to be a rapidly-maturing weak dimer with moderate acid sensitivity.
   7238..7257    +  misc_feature   MCS (fragment): pBluescript multiple cloning site
   7285..7419    -  polyA_signal   SV40 poly(A) signal: SV40 polyadenylation signal
   7442..7526    -  CDS            large T antigen (fragment): large T antigen from SV40 (simian virus 40)
   7556..7673    -  misc_feature   cPPT/CTS: central polypurine tract and central termination sequence of HIV-1
   7692..7792    -  CDS            Rev (fragment): human immunodeficiency virus 1 (HIV-1) Rev protein; rev; enhances nuclear export of unspliced and incompletely spliced viral mRNAs
   8169..8402    -  misc_feature   RRE: The Rev response element (RRE) of HIV-1 allows for Rev-dependent mRNA export from the nucleus to the cytoplasm.
   8548..8911    -  CDS            HIV-1 gag (fragment): gag protein from human immunodeficiency virus 1; gag
   8895..9020    -  misc_feature   HIV-1 Ψ: packaging signal of human immunodeficiency virus type 1
   9067..9247    -  LTR            5' LTR (truncated): truncated 5' long terminal repeat (LTR) from HIV-1
   9262..9465    -  promoter       CMV promoter: human cytomegalovirus (CMV) immediate early promoter
   9466..9845    -  enhancer       CMV enhancer: human cytomegalovirus immediate early enhancer
   9946..9964    -  promoter       T3 promoter: promoter for bacteriophage T3 RNA polymerase
  10009..10025   -  protein_bind   lac operator: The lac repressor binds to the lac operator to inhibit transcription in E. coli. This inhibition can be relieved by adding lactose or isopropyl-β-D-thiogalactopyranoside (IPTG). lac repressor encoded by lacI
  10033..10063   -  promoter       lac promoter: promoter for the E. coli lac operon
  10078..10099   -  protein_bind   CAP binding site: CAP binding activates transcription in the presence of cAMP. E. coli catabolite activator protein
  10112..10204   -  CDS            lacI (fragment): lac repressor; lacI; The lac repressor binds to the lac operator to inhibit transcription in E. coli. This inhibition can be relieved by adding lactose or isopropyl-β-D-thiogalactopyranoside (IPTG).
  10206..10339   -  rep_origin     RSF ori (fragment): Plasmids containing the RSF 1030 origin of replication can be propagated in E. coli cells that contain additional plasmids with compatible origins.
>Addgene plasmid #124675 | OVA-miSFIT-8-G | addgene full sequence | sequence record 243895 | Addgene NGS Result
TTTCCATAGGCTCCGCCCCCCTGACGAGCATCACAAAAATCGACGCTCAAGTCAGAGGTGGCGAAACCCG
ACAGGACTATAAAGATACCAGGCGTTTCCCCCTGGAAGCTCCCTCGTGCGCTCTCCTGTTCCGACCCTGC
CGCTTACCGGATACCTGTCCGCCTTTCTCCCTTCGGGAAGCGTGGCGCTTTCTCATAGCTCACGCTGTAG
GTATCTCAGTTCGGTGTAGGTCGTTCGCTCCAAGCTGGGCTGTGTGCACGAACCCCCCGTTCAGCCCGAC
CGCTGCGCCTTATCCGGTAACTATCGTCTTGAGTCCAACCCGGTAAGACACGACTTATCGCCACTGGCAG
CAGCCACTGGTAACAGGATTAGCAGAGCGAGGTATGTAGGCGGTGCTACAGAGTTCTTGAAGTGGTGGCC
TAACTACGGCTACACTAGAAGAACAGTATTTGGTATCTGCGCTCTGCTGAAGCCAGTTACCTTCGGAAAA
AGAGTTGGTAGCTCTTGATCCGGCAAACAAACCACCGCTGGTAGCGGTGGTTTTTTTGTTTGCAAGCAGC
AGATTACGCGCAGAAAAAAAGGATCTCAAGAAGATCCTTTGATCTTTTCTACGGGGTCTGACGCTCAGTG
GAACGAAAACTCACGTTAAGGGATTTTGGTCATGAGATTATCAAAAAGGATCTTCACCTAGATCCTTTTA
AATTAAAAATGAAGTTTTAAATCAATCTAAAGTATATATGAGTAAACTTGGTCTGACAGTTACCAATGCT
TAATCAGTGAGGCACCTATCTCAGCGATCTGTCTATTTCGTTCATCCATAGTTGCCTGACTCCCCGTCGT
GTAGATAACTACGATACGGGAGGGCTTACCATCTGGCCCCAGTGCTGCAATGATACCGCGAGACCCACGC
TCACCGGCTCCAGATTTATCAGCAATAAACCAGCCAGCCGGAAGGGCCGAGCGCAGAAGTGGTCCTGCAA
CTTTATCCGCCTCCATCCAGTCTATTAATTGTTGCCGGGAAGCTAGAGTAAGTAGTTCGCCAGTTAATAG
TTTGCGCAACGTTGTTGCCATTGCTACAGGCATCGTGGTGTCACGCTCGTCGTTTGGTATGGCTTCATTC
AGCTCCGGTTCCCAACGATCAAGGCGAGTTACATGATCCCCCATGTTGTGCAAAAAAGCGGTTAGCTCCT
TCGGTCCTCCGATCGTTGTCAGAAGTAAGTTGGCCGCAGTGTTATCACTCATGGTTATGGCAGCACTGCA
TAATTCTCTTACTGTCATGCCATCCGTAAGATGCTTTTCTGTGACTGGTGAGTACTCAACCAAGTCATTC
TGAGAATAGTGTATGCGGCGACCGAGTTGCTCTTGCCCGGCGTCAATACGGGATAATACCGCGCCACATA
GCAGAACTTTAAAAGTGCTCATCATTGGAAAACGTTCTTCGGGGCGAAAACTCTCAAGGATCTTACCGCT
GTTGAGATCCAGTTCGATGTAACCCACTCGTGCACCCAACTGATCTTCAGCATCTTTTACTTTCACCAGC
GTTTCTGGGTGAGCAAAAACAGGAAGGCAAAATGCCGCAAAAAAGGGAATAAGGGCGACACGGAAATGTT
GAATACTCATACTCTTCCTTTTTCAATATTATTGAAGCATTTATCAGGGTTATTGTCTCATGAGCGGATA
CATATTTGAATGTATTTAGAAAAATAAACAAATAGGGGTTCCGCGCACATTTCCCCGAAAAGTGCCACCT
AAATTGTAAGCGTTAATATTTTGTTAAAATTCGCGTTAAATTTTTGTTAAATCAGCTCATTTTTTAACCA
ATAGGCCGAAATCGGCAAAATCCCTTATAAATCAAAAGAATAGACCGAGATAGGGT
[37 nt withheld, positions 1877-1913]
AAAGAACGTGGACTCCAACGTCAAAGG
[49 nt withheld, positions 1941-1989]
T
[91 nt withheld, positions 1991-2081]
G
[124 nt withheld, positions 2083-2206]
CCCATTCGCCATTCAGGCTGCGCAACTGTTGGGAAGGGCGATCGGTGCGGGCCTCTTCGCTATTACGCCA
GCTGGCGAAAGGGGGATGTGCTGCAAGGCGATTAAGTTGGGTAACGCCAGGGTTTTCCCAGTCACGACGT
TGTAAAACGACGGCCAGTGAGCGCGCGTAATACGACTCACTATAGGGCGAATTGGGTACGTCCCTAGGCC
TCCAAAAAAGCCTCCTCACTACTTCTGGAATAGCTCAGAGGCCGAGGCGGCCTCGGCCTCTGCATAAATA
AAAAAAATTAGTCAGCCATGGGGCGGAGAATGGGCGGAACTGGGCGGAGTTAGGGGCGGGATGGGCGGAG
TTAGGGGCGGGATAGCTAGAGCCAGACATGATAAGATACATTGATGAGTTTGGACAAACCACAACTAGAA
TGCAGTGAAAAAAATGCTTTATTTGTGAAATTTGTGATGCTATTGCTTTATTTGTAACCATTATAAGCTG
CAATAAACAAGTTCCTCTCACTCTCTGATATTCATTTCTTTGCAAGTTATAAATACTGAATAATAAGATG
ACATGAACTACTACTGCTAGAGATTTTCCACACTGACTAAAAGGGTCTGAGGGATCTCTAGTTACCAGAG
TCACACAACAGACGGGCACACACTACTTGAAGCACTCAAGGCAAGCTTTATTGAGGCTTAAGCAGTGGGT
TCCCTAGTTAGCCAGAGAGCTCCCAGGCTCAGATCTGGTCTAACCAGAGAGACCCAGTACAAGCAAAAAG
CAGATCTTGTCTTCGTTGGGAGTGAATTAGCCCTTCCAGTCCCCCCTTTTCTTTTAAAAAGTGGCTAAGA
TCTACAGCTGCCTTGTAAGTCATTGGTCTTAAAGGTACCGAGCTCGAATTCCAGGCGGGGAGGCGGCCCA
AAGGGAGATCCGACTCGTCTGAGGGCGAAGGCGAAGACGCGGAAGAGGCCGCAGAGCCGGCAGCAGGCCG
CGGGAAGGAAGGTCCGCTGGATTGAGGGCCGAAGGGACGTAGCAGAAGGACGTCCCGCGCAGAATCCAGG
TGGCAACACAGGCGAGCAGCCATGGAAAGGACGTCAGCTTCCCCGACAACACCACGGAATTGTCAGTGCC
CAACAGCCGAGCCCCTGTCCAGCAGCGGGCAAGGCAGGCGGCGATGAGTTCCGCCGTGGCAATAGGGAGG
GGGAAAGCGAAAGTCCCGGAAAGGAGCTGACAGGTGGTGGCAATGCCCCAACCAGTGGGGGTTGCGTCAG
CAAACACAGTGCACACCACGCCACGTTGCCTGACAACGGGCCACAACTCCTCATAAAGAGACAGCAACCA
GGATTTATACAAGGAGGAGAAAATGAAAGCCATACGGGAAGCAATAGCATGATACAAAGGCATTAAAGCA
GCGTATCCACATAGCGTAAAAGGAGCAACATAGTTAAGAATACCAGTCAATCTTTCACAAATTTTGTAAT
CCAGAGGTTGATTGTCGACTCTAGACTCGACTCTAGAGGATCCCCCTGTTCCACCTCTTGAAGGCTATGT
AGGCCACAAGGCCCACAACCACAGCAGCCAGGATGGAGCAATAGACAGGGATGAGGTTGTCGGTGGTGCC
TCGGGTCACCACGGGCTGGGAGCTGCCCATCACTGTGGTCACCACACCTGCCACCGTGCTGGCTATGAGG
TCTTGTTCTGGAGGTGCCTCAGGCTCCTGGGTGCTGGGGGCTGTGCTGTCCGAGCCCTCTGGGGGTGTGG
ACCGTGTAATCCAACGGCCAGGGATCTCCTCGCACTCGGCGTCGGCCCAGCGTGTGCACTCGCGGAGCTG
GCGCTCGGTGTCCTCGCACACGGTGCAGGGCAGGCACGGGTCCACGTGGTTGGCCTCGTCGGAATACGTG
CCGTCGGGGCACTCCTCGCACACGGTGTTCTGCTTGTCCTGGCAGGAGAACACGAGGCCCGAGCCCGCCT
CGCACACGCGGCACGCCTCGCAGCGCCCAGTCGTCTCATCCTGGTAGTAGCCGTAGGCGCAGCGGCACAC
GGCGTCGTCGGCCTCCACGCACGGCGCCGACATGCTCTGGAGCCCCACGCACTCGGTGCACGGCTTGCAC
GGCTCGGTCGCGCTCACCACGTCGGAGAACGTCACGCTGTCCAGGCAGGGCTCACACACGGTCTGGTTGG
CTCCACAAGGCTGGGCCACACCCTCGCCCAGGTTGCAGGCTTTGCAGCACTCACCGCTGTGTGTGTACAG
GCCTGTGGGGCATGCCTCCTTGGCACCTCCAAGGGACACCCCCAGAAGCAGCAACAGCAGCAGGCGCGGC
CCGTCCATGGCGCGGCCGGTGGCACCTGCCCCCATCGCCCGCCTCCCGCGGCAGCGCTCGACTTCCAGCT
CGGTCCGCTTTGCGGACTGATGGGGCTGCGCTGCGCTGCGCTCCAGCGCCCCCCCTGCCCGCCGGAGCTG
GCCGCGGCCCGAATTCCTGCAGCCCGGGGGATCCCCCTGGGGAGAGAGGTCGGTGATTCGGTCAACGAGG
GAGCCGACTGCCGACGTGCGCTCCGGAGGCTTGCAGAATGCGGAACACCGCGCGGGCAGGAACAGGGCCC
ACACTACCGCCCCACACCCCGCCTCCCGCACCGCCCCTTCCCGGCCGCTGCTCTCGGCGCGCCCTGCTGA
GCAGCCGCTATTGGCCACAGCCCATCGCGGTCGGCGCGCTGCCATTGCTCCCTGGCGCTGTCCGTCTGCG
AGGGTACTAGTGAGACGTGCGGCTTCCGTTTGTCACGTCCGGCACGCCGCGAACCGCAAGGAACCTTCCC
GACTTAGGGGCGGAGCAGGAAGCGTCGCCGGGGGGCCCACAAGGGTAGCGGCGAAGATCCGGGTGACGCT
GCGAACGGACGTGAAGAATGTGCGAGACCCAGGGTCGGCGCCGCTGCGTTTCCCGGAACCACGCCCAGAG
CAGCCGCGTCCCTGCGCAAACCCAGGGCTGCCTTGGAAAAGGCGCAACCCCAACCCCGTGGAATTCGATA
TCAAGCTTCTCGAGGGTAGGCGTGTACGGTGGGAGGCCTATATAAGCAGAGCTCGTTTAGTGAACCGTCA
GATCGCCTGGAGACGCCATCCACGCTGTTTTGACCTCCATAGAAGACACCGGAGCTCCTGCAGGTGCCGC
CATGAGCACCAGGACACAAATAAATAAGGTTGTTCGCTTTGATAAACTTCCAGGATTCGGAGACAGTATT
GAAGCTCAGTGTGGCACATCTGTAAACGTTCACTCTTCACTTAGAGACATCCTCAACCAAATCACCAAAC
CAAATGATGTTTATTCGTTCAGCCTTGCCAGTAGACTTTATGCTGAAGAGAGATACCCAATCCTGCCAGA
ATACTTGCAGTGTGTGAAGGAACTGTATAGAGGAGGCTTGGAACCTATCAACTTTCAAACAGCTGCAGAT
CAAGCCAGAGAGCTCATCAATTCCTGGGTAGAAAGTCAGACAAATGGAATTATCAGAAATGTCCTTCAGC
CAAGCTCCGTGGATTCTCAAACTGCAATGGTTCTGGTTAATGCCATTGTCTTCAAAGGACTGTGGGAGAA
AGCATTTAAGGATGAAGACACACAAGCAATGCCTTTCAGAGTGACTGAGCAAGAAAGCAAACCTGTGCAG
ATGATGTACCAGATTGGTTTATTTAGAGTGGCATCAATGGCTTCTGAGAAAATGAAGATCCTGGAGCTTC
CATTTGCCAGTGGGACAATGAGCATGTTGGTGCTGTTGCCTGATGAAGTCTCAGGCCTTGAGCAGCTTGA
GAGTATAATCAACTTTGAAAAACTGACTGAATGGACCAGTTCTAATGTTATGGAAGAGAGGAAGATCAAA
GTGTACTTACCTCGCATGAAGATGGAGGAAAAATACAACCTCACATCTGTCTTAATGGCTATGGGCATTA
CTGACGTGTTTAGCTCTTCAGCCAATCTGTCTGGCATCTCCTCAGCAGAGAGCCTGAAGATATCTCAAGC
TGTCCATGCAGCACATGCAGAAATCAATGAAGCAGGCAGAGAGGTGGTAGGGTCAGCAGAGGCTGGAGTG
GATGCTGCAAGCGTCTCTGAAGAATTTAGGGCTGACCATCCATTCCTCTTCTGTATCAAGCACATCGCAA
CCAACGCCGTTCTCTTCTTTGGCAGATGTGTTTCCCCTGAATTCGGCAGTGGAGAGGGCAGAGGAAGTCT
GCTAACATGCGGTGACGTCGAGGAGAATCCTGGCCCAGTGAGCAAGGGCGAGGAGCTGTTCACCGGGGTG
GTGCCCATCCTGGTCGAGCTGGACGGCGACGTAAACGGCCACAAGTTCAGCGTGTCCGGCGAGGGCGAGG
GCGATGCCACCTACGGCAAGCTGACCCTGAAGTTCATCTGCACCACCGGCAAGCTGCCCGTGCCCTGGCC
CACCCTCGTGACCACCCTGACCTACGGCGTGCAGTGCTTCAGCCGCTACCCCGACCACATGAAGCAGCAC
GACTTCTTCAAGTCCGCCATGCCCGAAGGCTACGTCCAGGAGCGCACCATCTTCTTCAAGGACGACGGCA
ACTACAAGACCCGCGCCGAGGTGAAGTTCGAGGGCGACACCCTGGTGAACCGCATCGAGCTGAAGGGCAT
CGACTTCAAGGAGGACGGCAACATCCTGGGGCACAAGCTGGAGTACAACTACAACAGCCACAACGTCTAT
ATCATGGCCGACAAGCAGAAGAACGGCATCAAGGTGAACTTCAAGATCCGCCACAACATCGAGGACGGCA
GCGTGCAGCTCGCCGACCACTACCAGCAGAACACCCCCATCGGCGACGGCCCCGTGCTGCTGCCCGACAA
CCACTACCTGAGCACCCAGTCCGCCCTGAGCAAAGACCCCAACGAGAAGCGCGATCACATGGTCCTGCTG
GAGTTCGTGACCGCCGCCGGGATCACTCTCGGCATGGACGAGCTGTACAAGGAATTCTAACTAGAGCTCG
CACGTGAGTGCTAGCCTACCTGGACTGTAAGCACTTTGACCGGTACTAGCTTAGTCATGCACCGGGCTGC
AGGAATTCGATGACAGGCGCAGCTTCCGAGGGATTTGAGATCCAGACATGATAAGATACATTGATGAGTT
TGGACAAACCAAAACTAGAATGCAGTGAAAAAAATGCCTTATTTGTGAAATTTGTGATGCTATTGCCTTA
TTTGTAACCATTATAAGCTGCAATAAACAAGTTAACAACAACAATTGCATTCATTTTATGTTTCAGGTTC
AGGGGGAGGTGTGGGAGGTTTTTTAAAGCAAGTAAAACCTCTACAAATGTGGTATGGCTGATTATGATCA
GATCTCTCGAGGCTAGTCTCGTGATCGATAAAATTTTGAATTTTTGTAATTTGTTTTTGTAATTCTTTAG
TTTGTATGTCTGTTGCTATTATGTCTACTATTCTTTCCCCTGCACTGTACCCCCCAATCCCCCCTTTTCT
TTTAAAAGTTAACCGATACCGTCGAGATCCGTTCACTAATCGAATGGATCTGTCTCTGTCTCTCTCTCCA
CCTTCTTCTTCTATTCCTTCGGGCCTGTCGGGTCCCCTCGGGGTTGGGAGGTGGGTCTGAAACGATAATG
GTGAATATCCCTGCCTAACTCTATTCACTATAGAAAGTACAGCAAAAACTATTCTTAAACCTACCAAGCC
TCCTACTATCATTATGAATAATTTTATATACCACAGCCAATTTGTTATGTTAAACCAATTCCACAAACTT
GCCCATTTATCTAATTCCAATAATTCTTGTTCATTCTTTTCTTGCTGGTTTTGCGATTCTTCAATTAAGG
AGTGTATTAAGCTTGTGTAATTGTTAATTTCTCTGTCCCACTCCATCCAGGTCGTGTGATTCCAAATCTG
TTCCAGAGATTTATTACTCCAACTAGCATTCCAAGGCACAGCAGTGGTGCAAATGAGTTTTCCAGAGCAA
CCCCAAATCCCCAGGAGCTGTTGATCCTTTAGGTATCTTTCCACAGCCAGGATTCTTGCCTGGAGCTGCT
TGATGCCCCAGACTGTGAGTTGCAACAGATGCTGTTGCGCCTCAATAGCCCTCAGCAAATTGTTCTGCTG
CTGCACTATACCAGACAATAATTGTCTGGCCTGTACCGTCAGCGTCATTGACGCTGCGCCCATAGTGCTT
CCTGCTGCTCCCAAGAACCCAAGGAACAAAGCTCCTATTCCCACTGCTCTTTTTTCTCTCTGCACCACTC
TTCTCTTTGCCTTGGTGGGTGCTACTCCTAATGGTTCAATTTTTACTACTTTATATTTATATAATTCACT
TCTCCAATTGTCCCTCATATCTCCTCCTCCAGGTCTGAAGATCAGCGGCCGCTTGCTGTGCGGTGGTCTT
ACTTTTGTTTTGCTCTTCCTCTATCTTGTCTAAAGCTTCCTTGGTGTCTTTTATCTCTATCCTTTGATGC
ACACAATAGAGGGTTGCTACTGTATTATATAATGATCTAAGTTCTTCTGATCCTGTCTGAAGGGATGGTT
GTAGCTGTCCCAGTATTTGTCTACAGCCTTCTGATGTTTCTAACAGGCCAGGATTAACTGCGAATCGTTC
TAGCTCCCTGCTTGCCCATACTATATGTTTTAATTTATATTTTTTCTTTCCCCCTGGCCTTAACCGAATT
TTTTCCCATCGCGATCTAATTCTCCCCCGCTTAATACTGACGCTCTCGCACCCATCTCTCTCCTTCTAGC
CTCCGCTAGTCAAAATTTTTGGCGTACTCACCAGTCGCCGCCCCTCGCCTCTTGCCGTGCGCGCTTCAGC
AAGCCGAGTCCTGCGTCGAGAGAGCTCCTCTGGTTTCCCTTTCGCTTTCAAGTCCCTGTTCGGGCGCCAC
TGCTAGAGATTTTCCACACTGACTAAAAGGGTCTGAGGGATCTCTAGTTACCAGAGTCACACAACAGACG
GGCACACACTACTTGAAGCACTCAAGGCAAGCTTTATTGAGGCTTAAGCAGTGGGTTCCCTAGTTAGCCA
GAGAGCTCCCAGGCTCAGATCTGGTCTAACCAGAGAGACCCCGGTTCACTAAACGAGCTCTGCTTATATA
GACCTCCCACCGTACACGCCTACCGCCCATTTGCGTCAATGGGGCGGAGTTGTTACGACATTTTGGAAAG
TCCCGTTGATTTTGGTGCCAAAACAAACTCCCATTGACGTCAATGGGGTGGAGACTTGGAAATCCCCGTG
AGTCAAACCGCTATCCACGCCCATTGATGTACTGCCAAAACCGCATCACCATGGTAATAGCGATGACTAA
TACGTAGATGTACTGCCAAGTAGGAAAGTCCCATAAGGTCATGTACTGGGCATAATGCCAGGCGGGCCAT
TTACCGTCATTGACGTCAATAGGGGGCGTACTTGGCATATGATACACTTGATGTACTGCCAAGTGGGCAG
TTTACCGTAAATACTCCACCCATTGACGTCAATGGAAAGTCCCTATTGGCGTTACTATGGGAACATACGT
CATTATTGACGTCAATGGGCGGGGGTCGTTGGGCGGTCAGCCAGGCGGGCCATTTACCGTAAGTTATGTA
ACGCGGAACTCCATATATGGGCTATGAACTAATGACCCCGTAATTGATTACTATTAATAACTAGTCAATA
ATCAATGTCAACATGGCGGTAATGTTGGACATGAGCCAATATAAATGTACATATTATGATATGGATACAA
CGTATGCAATGGCCAAGCTTGCAGCTCCAGCTTTTGTTCCCTTTAGTGAGGGTTAATTGCGCGCTTGGCG
TAATCATGGTCATAGCTGTTTCCTGTGTGAAATTGTTATCCGCTCACAATTCCACACAACATACGAGCCG
GAAGCATAAAGTGTAAAGCCTGGGGTGCCTAATGAGTGAGCTAACTCACATTAATTGCGTTGCGCTCACT
GCCCGCTTTCCAGTCGGGAAACCTGTCGTGCCAGCTGCATTAATGAATCGGCCAACGCGCGGGGAGAGGC
GGTTTGCGTATTGGGCGCTCTTCCGCTTCCTCGCTCACTGACTCGCTGCGCTCGGTCGTTCGGCTGCGGC
GAGCGGTATCAGCTCACTCAAAGGCGGTAATACGGTTATCCACAGAATCAGGGGATAACGCAGGAAAGAA
CATGTGAGCAAAAGGCCAGCAAAAGGCCAGGAACCGTAAAAAGGCCGCGTTGCTGGCGTT
