>Addgene plasmid #124675 | OVA-miSFIT-8-G | depositor partial sequence | sequence record 238162 | miSFIT site
CGGCAAGCTGCCCGTGCCCTGGCCCACCCTCGTGACCACCCTGACCTACGGCGTGCAGTGCTTCAGCCGC
TACCCCGACCACATGAAGCAGCACGACTTCTTCAAGTCCGCCATGCCCGAAGGCTACGTCCAGGAGCGCA
CCATCTTCTTCAAGGACGACGGCAACTACAAGACCCGCGCCGAGGTGAAGTTCGAGGGCGACACCCTGGT
GAACCGCATCGAGCTGAAGGGCATCGACTTCAAGGAGGACGGCAACATCCTGGGGCACAAGCTGGAGTAC
AACTACAACAGCCACAACGTCTATATCATGGCCGACAAGCAGAAGAACGGCATCAAGGTGAACTTCAAGA
TCCGCCACAACATCGAGGACGGCAGCGTGCAGCTCGCCGACCACTACCAGCAGAACACCCCCATCGGCGA
CGGCCCCGTGCTGCTGCCCGACAACCACTACCTGAGCACCCAGTCCGCCCTGAGCAAAGACCCCAACGAG
AAGCGCGATCACATGGTCCTGCTGGAGTTCGTGACCGCCGCCGGGATCACTCTCGGCATGGACGAGCTGT
ACAAGGAATTCTAACTAGAGCTCGCACGTGAGTGCTAGCCTACCTGGACTGTAAGCACTTTGACCGGTAC
TAGCTTAGTCATGCACCGGGC
